Addgene plasmid #140562: pCS2-mCherry-MKLP1
Purpose: Expresses mCherry tagged MKLP1
Depositing lab: Heidi Hehnly. Depositing organization: Syracuse University. Publication: Cytokinetic bridge triggers de novo lumen formation in vivo. Rathbun LI, Colicino EG, Manikas J, O'Connell J, Krishnan N, Reilly NS, Coyne S, Erdemci-Tandogan G, Garrastegui A, Freshour J, Santra P, Manning ML, Amack JD, Hehnly H. Nat Commun. 2020 Mar 9;11(1):1269. doi: 10.1038/s41467-020-15002-8. PubMed 32152267.
Backbone
  Vector backbone: pCS2
  Backbone size w/o insert (bp): 4091
  Total vector size (bp): 8436
  Vector type: Mammalian Expression
Growth in bacteria
  Bacterial resistance: Ampicillin, 100 μg/mL
  Growth temperature: 37°C
  Growth strain: DH5alpha
  Copy number: Unknown
Gene/Insert
  Gene/Insert name: MKLP1 (alt name: mitotic kinesin-like protein)
  Species: H. sapiens (human)
  Insert size (bp): 2880
  Entrez Gene: KIF23 (a.k.a. CDA3, CDAIII, CDAN3, CDAN3A, CHO1, KNSL5, MKLP-1, MKLP1)
  Promoter: CMV IE94
  Tag / fusion protein: 2xmCherry (N terminal on insert)
  Cloning method: Gibson Cloning
  Sequencing primers: 5′ SP6; 3′ T3
Resource information
  A portion of this plasmid was derived from a plasmid made by: Addgene plasmid 26742 and the MKLP1 gene was a gift from the Doxsey lab at the University of Massachusetts Medical School.
Terms and licenses: Academic/Nonprofit Terms; Industry Terms: Not Available to Industry
How to cite: pCS2-mCherry-MKLP1 was a gift from Heidi Hehnly (Addgene plasmid # 140562 ; http://n2t.net/addgene:140562 ; RRID:Addgene_140562)
