[The description below was written by a language model from this plasmid's Addgene catalogue record and pLannotate feature annotations shown in this document.]
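Description:
pCS2-mCherry-MKLP1 is an 8,436 bp mammalian expression plasmid built on the pCS2 backbone. It carries human MKLP1 (mitotic kinesin-like protein 1, gene KIF23) fused at its N terminus to two tandem copies of the red fluorescent protein mCherry. The plasmid is propagated in E. coli through a high-copy ColE1/pUC-type origin and selected with ampicillin via the β-lactamase gene. An f1 phage origin and remnants of the lac promoter/operator, lacI and lacZα are also present as inherited backbone elements.

The expression cassette is driven by the simian cytomegalovirus IE94 enhancer/promoter, a strong constitutive promoter for vertebrate cells. It is followed by the two mCherry coding sequences, a short polylinker fragment, the 2,880 bp KIF23 open reading frame and an SV40 polyadenylation signal, which the automated annotation calls on the reverse strand. An SP6 promoter lies between the CMV IE94 promoter and the fusion. In pCS2-type vectors this arrangement generally allows sense mRNA to be transcribed in vitro for embryo microinjection, although the record states only that the plasmid expresses the tagged protein. T7 (partial) and T3 promoters lie downstream in the opposite orientation, and SP6 and T3 are the listed sequencing primer sites. The insert was assembled by Gibson cloning, with part of the plasmid derived from an earlier deposited plasmid.

KIF23/MKLP1 is a plus-end-directed kinesin and a component of the centralspindlin complex required for cytokinesis. The bright double-mCherry fusion therefore suits live imaging of the protein during cell division, consistent with the associated study of the cytokinetic bridge and lumen formation in vivo.
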