Features (pLannotate 1.2.2; 19 found; start..end, strand, type, name):
      1..978     +  promoter       CMV IE94 promoter: enhancer/promoter region of simian cytomegalovirus major immediate early transcription unit IE94
   1013..1031    +  promoter       SP6 promoter: promoter for bacteriophage SP6 RNA polymerase
   1086..1793    +  CDS            mCherry: mCherry is a basic (constitutively fluorescent) red fluorescent protein published in 2004, derived from Discosoma sp.. It is reported to be a very rapidly-maturing monomer with low acid sensitivity.
   1800..2507    +  CDS            mCherry: mCherry is a basic (constitutively fluorescent) red fluorescent protein published in 2004, derived from Discosoma sp.. It is reported to be a very rapidly-maturing monomer with low acid sensitivity.
   2506..2533    +  misc_feature   MCS (fragment): multiple cloning site
   2535..5414    +  CDS            KIF23: KIF23_HUMAN - Also known as KNSL5, MKLP1. Experimental evidence at protein level: Swiss-Prot protein existence level 1. Component of the centralspindlin complex that serves as a microtubule-dependent and Rho-mediated signaling required for the myosin contractile ring formation during the cell cycle cytokinesis. Essential for cytokinesis in Rho-mediated signaling. Required for the localization of ECT2 to the central spindle. Plus-end-directed motor enzyme that moves antiparallel microtubules in vitro. From Homo sapiens (Human).
   5413..5430    +  misc_feature   MCS (fragment): multiple cloning site
   5444..5461    -  promoter       T7 promoter (fragment): promoter for bacteriophage T7 RNA polymerase
   5466..5600    -  polyA_signal   SV40 poly(A) signal: SV40 polyadenylation signal
   5713..5731    -  promoter       T3 promoter: promoter for bacteriophage T3 RNA polymerase
   5776..5792    -  protein_bind   lac operator: The lac repressor binds to the lac operator to inhibit transcription in E. coli. This inhibition can be relieved by adding lactose or isopropyl-β-D-thiogalactopyranoside (IPTG). lac repressor encoded by lacI
   5800..5830    -  promoter       lac promoter: promoter for the E. coli lac operon
   5845..5866    -  protein_bind   CAP binding site: CAP binding activates transcription in the presence of cAMP. E. coli catabolite activator protein
   5879..5971    -  CDS            lacI (fragment): lac repressor; lacI; The lac repressor binds to the lac operator to inhibit transcription in E. coli. This inhibition can be relieved by adding lactose or isopropyl-β-D-thiogalactopyranoside (IPTG).
   6154..6742    -  rep_origin     ori: high-copy-number ColE1/pMB1/pBR322/pUC origin of replication
   6913..7773    -  CDS            AmpR: β-lactamase; bla; confers resistance to ampicillin, carbenicillin, and related antibiotics
   7774..7878    -  promoter       AmpR promoter: bla
   7931..8359    -  rep_origin     f1 ori (sequence partly withheld): f1 bacteriophage origin of replication; arrow indicates direction of (+) strand synthesis
   8364..8430    -  CDS            lacZα (fragment): LacZα fragment of β-galactosidase; lacZ fragment
>Addgene plasmid #140562 | pCS2-mCherry-MKLP1 | addgene full sequence | sequence record 313780 | Addgene NGS Result
GCCAATTCAATATGGCGTATATGGACTCATGCCAATTCAATATGGTGGATCTGGACCTGTGCCAATTCAA
TATGGCGTATATGGACTCGTGCCAATTCAATATGGTGGATCTGGACCCCAGCCAATTCAATATGGCGGAC
TTGGCACCATGCCAATTCAATATGGCGGACCTGGCACTGTGCCAACTGGGGAGGGGTCTACTTGGCACGG
TGCCAAGTTTGAGGAGGGGTCTTGGCCCTGTGCCAAGTCCGCCATATTGAATTGGCATGGTGCCAATAAT
GGCGGCCATATTGGCTATATGCCAGGATCAATATATAGGCAATATCCAATATGGCCCTATGCCAATATGG
CTATTGGCCAGGTTCAATACTATGTATTGGCCCTATGCCATATAGTATTCCATATATGGGTTTTCCTATT
GACGTAGATAGCCCCTCCCAATGGGCGGTCCCATATACCATATATGGGGCTTCCTAATACCGCCCATAGC
CACTCCCCCATTGACGTCAATGGTCTCTATATATGGTCTTTCCTATTGACGTCATATGGGCGGTCCTATT
GACGTATATGGCGCCTCCCCCATTGACGTCAATTACGGTAAATGGCCCGCCTGGCTCAATGCCCATTGAC
GTCAATAGGACCACCCACCATTGACGTCAATGGGATGGCTCATTGCCCATTCATATCCGTTCTCACGCCC
CCTATTGACGTCAATGACGGTAAATGGCCCACTTGGCAGTACATCAATATCTATTAATAGTAACTTGGCA
AGTACATTACTATTGGAAGTACGCCAGGGTACATTGGCAGTACTCCCATTGACGTCAATGGCGGTAAATG
GCCCGCGATGGCTGCCAAGTACATCCCCATTGACGTCAATGGGGAGGGGCAATGACGCAAATGGGCGTTC
CATTGACGTAAATGGGCGGTAGGCGTGCCTAATGGGAGGTCTATATAAGCAATGCTCGTTTAGGGAACCG
CCATTCTGCCTGGGGACGTCGGAGCAAGCTTGATTTAGGTGACACTATAGAATACAAGCTACTTGTTCTT
TTTGCAGCCGGTCGCCACCGGTCGCCATCGCCACCATGGTGAGCAAGGGCGAGGAGGATAACATGGCCAT
CATCAAGGAGTTCATGCGCTTCAAGGTGCACATGGAGGGCTCCGTGAACGGCCACGAGTTCGAGATCGAG
GGCGAGGGCGAGGGCCGCCCCTACGAGGGCACCCAGACCGCCAAGCTGAAGGTGACCAAGGGTGGCCCCC
TGCCCTTCGCCTGGGACATCCTGTCCCCTCAGTTCATGTACGGCTCCAAGGCCTACGTGAAGCACCCCGC
CGACATCCCCGACTACTTGAAGCTGTCCTTCCCCGAGGGCTTCAAGTGGGAGCGCGTGATGAACTTCGAG
GACGGCGGCGTGGTGACCGTGACCCAGGACTCCTCCCTGCAGGACGGCGAGTTCATCTACAAGGTGAAGC
TGCGCGGCACCAACTTCCCCTCCGACGGCCCCGTAATGCAGAAGAAGACCATGGGCTGGGAGGCCTCCTC
CGAGCGGATGTACCCCGAGGACGGCGCCCTGAAGGGCGAGATCAAGCAGAGGCTGAAGCTGAAGGACGGC
GGCCACTACGACGCTGAGGTCAAGACCACCTACAAGGCCAAGAAGCCCGTGCAGCTGCCCGGCGCCTACA
ACGTCAACATCAAGTTGGACATCACCTCCCACAACGAGGACTACACCATCGTGGAACAGTACGAACGCGC
CGAGGGCCGCCACTCCACCGGCGGCATGGACGAGCTGTACAAGGCCACCATGGTGAGCAAGGGCGAGGAG
GATAACATGGCCATCATCAAGGAGTTCATGCGCTTCAAGGTGCACATGGAGGGCTCCGTGAACGGCCACG
AGTTCGAGATCGAGGGCGAGGGCGAGGGCCGCCCCTACGAGGGCACCCAGACCGCCAAGCTGAAGGTGAC
CAAGGGTGGCCCCCTGCCCTTCGCCTGGGACATCCTGTCCCCTCAGTTCATGTACGGCTCCAAGGCCTAC
GTGAAGCACCCCGCCGACATCCCCGACTACTTGAAGCTGTCCTTCCCCGAGGGCTTCAAGTGGGAGCGCG
TGATGAACTTCGAGGACGGCGGCGTGGTGACCGTGACCCAGGACTCCTCCCTGCAGGACGGCGAGTTCAT
CTACAAGGTGAAGCTGCGCGGCACCAACTTCCCCTCCGACGGCCCCGTAATGCAGAAGAAGACCATGGGC
TGGGAGGCCTCCTCCGAGCGGATGTACCCCGAGGACGGCGCCCTGAAGGGCGAGATCAAGCAGAGGCTGA
AGCTGAAGGACGGCGGCCACTACGACGCTGAGGTCAAGACCACCTACAAGGCCAAGAAGCCCGTGCAGCT
GCCCGGCGCCTACAACGTCAACATCAAGTTGGACATCACCTCCCACAACGAGGACTACACCATCGTGGAA
CAGTACGAACGCGCCGAGGGCCGCCACTCCACCGGCGGCATGGACGAGCTGTACAAGCTCAAGCTTCGAA
TTCTGCAGTCGACAATGAAGTCAGCGAGAGCTAGGACACCCCGGAAACCTACCTTGAAAAAAGGGTCCCA
AACGAACCTTAAAGACCCAGTTGGGGTATACTGTAGGGTGCGCCCACTGGGCTTTCCTGATCAAGAGTGT
TGCATAGAAGTGATCAATAATACAACTGTTCAGCTTCATACTCCTGAGGGCTACAGACTCAACCGAAATG
GAGACTATAAGGAGACTCAGTATTCATTTAAACAAGTATTTGGCACTCACACCACCCAGAAGGAACTCTT
TGATGTTGTGGCTAATCCCTTGGTCAATGACCTCATTCATGGCAAAAATGGTCTTCTTTTTACATATGGT
GTGACGGGAAGTGGAAAAACTCACACAATGACTGGTTCTCCAGAGGAAGGAGGGCTGCTTCCTCGTTGTT
TGGACATGATCTTTAACAGTATAGGGTCATTTCAAGCTAAACGATATGTTTTCAAATCTAATGATAGGAA
TAGTATGGATATACAGTGTGAGGTTGATGCCTTATTAGAACGTCAGAAAAGAGAAGCTATGCCCAATCCA
AAGACTTCTTCTAGCAAACGACAAGTAGATCCAGAGTTTGCAGATATGATAACTGTACAAGAATTCTGCA
AAGCAGAAGAGGTTGATGAAGATAGTGTCTATGGTGTATTTGTCTCTTATATTGAAATATATAATAATTA
CATATATGATCTATTGGAAGAGGTGCCGTTTGATCCCATAAAACCCAAACCTCCACAATCTAAATTGCTT
CGTGAAGATAAGAACCATAACATGTATGTTGCAGGATGTACAGAAGTTGAAGTGAAATCTACTGAGGAGG
CTTTTGAAGTTTTCTGGAGAGGCCAGAAAAAGAGACGTATTGCTAATACCCATTTGAATCGTGAGTCCAG
CCGTTCCCATAGCGTGTTCAACATTAAATTAGTTCAGGCTCCCTTGGATGCAGATGGAGACAATGTCTTA
CAGGAAAAAGAACAAATCACTATAAGTCAGTTGTCCTTGGTAGATCTTGCTGGAAGTGAAAGAACTAACC
GGACCAGAGCAGAAGGGAACAGATTACGTGAAGCTGGTAATATTAATCAGTCACTAATGACGCTAAGAAC
ATGTATGGATGTCCTAAGAGAGGACCAAATGTATGGAACTAACAAGATGGTTCCATATCGAGATTCAAAG
TTAACCCATCTGTTCAAGAACTACTTTGATGGGGAAGGAAAAGTGCGGATGATCGTGTGTGTGAACCCCA
AGGCTGAAGATTATGAAGAAAACTTGCAAGTCATGAGATTTGCGGAAGTGACTCAAGAAGTTGAAGTAGC
AAGACCTGTAGACAAGGCAATATGTGGTTTAACGCCTGGGAGGAGATACAGAAACCAGCCTCGAGGTCCA
GTTGGAAATGAACCATTGGTTACTGACGTGGTTTTGCAGAGTTTTCCACCTTTGCCGTCATGCGAAATTT
TGGATATCAACGATGAGCAGACACTTCCAAGGCTGATTGAAGCCTTAGAGAAACGACATAACTTACGACA
AATGATGATTGATGAGTTTAACAAACAATCTAATGCTTTTAAAGCTTTGTTACAAGAATTTGACAATGCT
GTTTTAAGTAAAGAAAACCACATGCAAGGGAAACTAAATGAAAAGGAGAAGATGATCTCAGGACAGGAAT
TGGAAATAGAACGACTGGAAAAGAAAAACAAAACTTTAGAATATAAGATTGAGATTTTAGAGAAAACAAC
TACTATCTATGAGGAAGATAAACGCAATTTGCAACAGGAACTTGAAACTCAGAACCAGAAACTTCAGCGA
CAGTTTTCTGACAAACGCAGATTAGAAGCCAGGTTGCAAGGCATGGTGACAGAAACGACAATGAAGTGGG
AGAAAGAATGTGAGCGTAGAGTGGCAGCCAAACAGCTGGAGATGCAGGATAAACTCTGGGTTAAAGATGA
AAAGCTGAAACAACTGAAGGCTATTGTTACTGAACCTAAAACTGAGAAGCCAGAGAGACCCTCTCGGGAG
CGAGATCGAGAAAAAGTTACTCAAAGATCTGTTTCTCCATCACCTGTGCCTCTTTCTAGTAACTATATTG
CTCAGATTTCCAACGGCCAGCAACTCATGAGCCAGCCACAGCTACATAGGCGCTCTAACTCTTGCAGCAG
CATTTCTGTAGCTTCCTGTATTTCGGAATGGGAGCTGAAAATTCCTACGTACAACACACCTCTCAAAGTC
ACATCTATTGCAAGGCGTAGGCAGCAGGAGCCAGGACAAAGCAAAACTTGTATCGTGTCAGACAGAAGGC
GAGGGATGTACTGGACTGAAGGCAGGGAGGTGGTTCCTACATTCAGAAATGAGATAGAAATAGAAGAGGA
TCATTGCGGCAGGTTACTCTTTCAACCTGATCAGAACGCACCACCAATTCGTCTCCGACACAGACGATCA
CGCTCTGCAGGAGACAGATGGGTAGATCATAAGCCCGCCTCTAACATGCAAACTGAAACAGTCATGCAGC
CACATGTCCCTCATGCCATCACAGTATCTGTTGCAAATGAAAAGGCACTAGCTAAGTGTGAGAAGTACAT
GCTGACCCACCAGGAACTAGCCTCCGATGGGGAGATTGAAACTAAACTAATTAAGGGTGATATTTATAAA
ACAAGGGGTGGTGGACAATCTGTTCAGTTTACTGATATTGAGACTTTAAAGCAAGAATCACCAAATGGTA
GTCGAAAACGAAGATCTTCCACAGTAGCACCTGCCCAACCAGATGGTGCAGAGTCTGAATGGACCGATGT
AGAAACAAGGTGTTCTGTGGCTGTGGAGATGAGAGCAGGATCCCAGCTGGGACCTGGATATCAGCATCAC
GCACAACCCAAGCGCAAAAAGCCAGTCGACGGTACCGCGGCTGCAGTCTAGAACTATAGTGAGTCGTATT
ACGTAGATCCAGACATGATAAGATACATTGATGAGTTTGGACAAACCACAACTAGAATGCAGTGAAAAAA
ATGCTTTATTTGTGAAATTTGTGATGCTATTGCTTTATTTGTAACCATTATAAGCTGCAATAAACAAGTT
AACAACAACAATTGCATTCATTTTATGTTTCAGGTTCAGGGGGAGGTGTGGGAGGTTTTTTAATTCGCGG
CCGCGGCGCCAATGCATTGGGCCCGGTACCCAGCTTTTGTTCCCTTTAGTGAGGGTTAATTGCGCGCTTG
GCGTAATCATGGTCATAGCTGTTTCCTGTGTGAAATTGTTATCCGCTCACAATTCCACACAACATACGAG
CCGGGAGCATAAAGTGTAAAGCCTGGGGTGCCTAATGAGTGAGCTAACTCACATTAATTGCGTTGCGCTC
ACTGCCCGCTTTCCAGTCGGGAAACCTGTCGTGCCAGCTGCATTAATGAATCGGCCAACGCGCGGGGAGA
GGCGGTTTGCGTATTGGGCGCTCTTCCGCTTCCTCGCTCACTGACTCGCTGCGCTCGGTCGTTCGGCTGC
GGCGAGCGGTATCAGCTCACTCAAAGGCGGTAATACGGTTATCCACAGAATCAGGGGATAACGCAGGAAA
GAACATGTGAGCAAAAGGCCAGCAAAAGGCCAGGAACCGTAAAAAGGCCGCGTTGCTGGCGTTTTTCCAT
AGGCTCCGCCCCCCTGACGAGCATCACAAAAATCGACGCTCAAGTCAGAGGTGGCGAAACCCGACAGGAC
TATAAAGATACCAGGCGTTTCCCCCTGGAAGCTCCCTCGTGCGCTCTCCTGTTCCGACCCTGCCGCTTAC
CGGATACCTGTCCGCCTTTCTCCCTTCGGGAAGCGTGGCGCTTTCTCATAGCTCACGCTGTAGGTATCTC
AGTTCGGTGTAGGTCGTTCGCTCCAAGCTGGGCTGTGTGCACGAACCCCCCGTTCAGCCCGACCGCTGCG
CCTTATCCGGTAACTATCGTCTTGAGTCCAACCCGGTAAGACACGACTTATCGCCACTGGCAGCAGCCAC
TGGTAACAGGATTAGCAGAGCGAGGTATGTAGGCGGTGCTACAGAGTTCTTGAAGTGGTGGCCTAACTAC
GGCTACACTAGAAGAACAGTATTTGGTATCTGCGCTCTGCTGAAGCCAGTTACCTTCGGAAAAAGAGTTG
GTAGCTCTTGATCCGGCAAACAAACCACCGCTGGTAGCGGTGGTTTTTTTGTTTGCAAGCAGCAGATTAC
GCGCAGAAAAAAAGGATCTCAAGAAGATCCTTTGATCTTTTCTACGGGGTCTGACGCTCAGTGGAACGAA
AACTCACGTTAAGGGATTTTGGTCATGAGATTATCAAAAAGGATCTTCACCTAGATCCTTTTAAATTAAA
AATGAAGTTTTAAATCAATCTAAAGTATATATGAGTAAACTTGGTCTGACAGTTACCAATGCTTAATCAG
TGAGGCACCTATCTCAGCGATCTGTCTATTTCGTTCATCCATAGTTGCCTGACTCCCCGTCGTGTAGATA
ACTACGATACGGGAGGGCTTACCATCTGGCCCCAGTGCTGCAATGATACCGCGAGACCCACGCTCACCGG
CTCCAGATTTATCAGCAATAAACCAGCCAGCCGGAAGGGCCGAGCGCAGAAGTGGTCCTGCAACTTTATC
CGCCTCCATCCAGTCTATTAATTGTTGCCGGGAAGCTAGAGTAAGTAGTTCGCCAGTTAATAGTTTGCGC
AACGTTGTTGCCATTGCTACAGGCATCGTGGTGTCACGCTCGTCGTTTGGTATGGCTTCATTCAGCTCCG
GTTCCCAACGATCAAGGCGAGTTACATGATCCCCCATGTTGTGCAAAAAAGCGGTTAGCTCCTTCGGTCC
TCCGATCGTTGTCAGAAGTAAGTTGGCCGCAGTGTTATCACTCATGGTTATGGCAGCACTGCATAATTCT
CTTACTGTCATGCCATCCGTAAGATGCTTTTCTGTGACTGGTGAGTACTCAACCAAGTCATTCTGAGAAT
AGTGTATGCGGCGACCGAGTTGCTCTTGCCCGGCGTCAATACGGGATAATACCGCGCCACATAGCAGAAC
TTTAAAAGTGCTCATCATTGGAAAACGTTCTTCGGGGCGAAAACTCTCAAGGATCTTACCGCTGTTGAGA
TCCAGTTCGATGTAACCCACTCGTGCACCCAACTGATCTTCAGCATCTTTTACTTTCACCAGCGTTTCTG
GGTGAGCAAAAACAGGAAGGCAAAATGCCGCAAAAAAGGGAATAAGGGCGACACGGAAATGTTGAATACT
CATACTCTTCCTTTTTCAATATTATTGAAGCATTTATCAGGGTTATTGTCTCATGAGCGGATACATATTT
GAATGTATTTAGAAAAATAAACAAATAGGGGTTCCGCGCACATTTCCCCGAAAAGTGCCACCTAAATTGT
AAGCGTTAATATTTTGTTAAAATTCGCGTTAAATTTTTGTTAAATCAGCTCATTTTTTAACCAATAGGCC
GAAATCGGCAAAATCCCTTATAAATCAAAAGAATAGACCGAGATAGGGT
[37 nt withheld, positions 8030-8066]
AAAGAACGTGGACTCCAACGTCAAAGG
[49 nt withheld, positions 8094-8142]
T
[91 nt withheld, positions 8144-8234]
G
[124 nt withheld, positions 8236-8359]
CCCATTCGCCATTCAGGCTGCGCAACTGTTGGGAAGGGCGATCGGTGCGGGCCTCTTCGCTATTACGCCA
GTCGACC
